Addgene plasmid #220082: pNESx2-EGFP-C1-PABDx2-Spo20
Purpose: PA biosensor with tandem Spo20-PABDs and two NES domains to aid in nuclear export
Depositing lab: Gerry Hammond. Depositing organization: University of Pittsburgh (University, School of Medicine, and Cancer Institute). Publication: PILS-Nir1 is a sensitive phosphatidic acid biosensor that reveals mechanisms of lipid production. Weckerly CC, Rahn TA, Ehrlich M, Wills RC, Pemberton JG, Airola MV, Hammond GRV. J Cell Biol. 2025 Nov 3;224(11):e202405174. doi: 10.1083/jcb.202405174. Epub 2025 Sep 9. PubMed 40923975.
Backbone
  Vector backbone: pEGFP-C1
  Vector type: Mammalian Expression
  Selectable markers: Neomycin (select with G418)
Growth in bacteria
  Bacterial resistance: Kanamycin, 50 μg/mL
  Growth temperature: 37°C
  Growth strain: DH5alpha
  Copy number: High Copy
Gene/Insert
  Gene/Insert name: Spo20
  Species: S. cerevisiae (budding yeast)
  Insert size (bp): 246
  Mutation: amino acids 51-91, tandem dimer
  Entrez Gene: SPO20 (a.k.a. YMR017W, DBI9)
  Promoter: CMV
  Tag / fusion protein: X. leavis map2k1.L(32-44)-GGSG-X. leavis map2k1.L(32-44)-PVAT-EGFP-SGLRSRA (N terminal on insert)
  Cloning method: Gibson Cloning
Terms and licenses: Academic/Nonprofit Terms; Industry Terms: Not Available to Industry
How to cite: pNESx2-EGFP-C1-PABDx2-Spo20 was a gift from Gerry Hammond (Addgene plasmid # 220082 ; http://n2t.net/addgene:220082 ; RRID:Addgene_220082)
