[The description below was written by a language model from this plasmid's Addgene catalogue record and pLannotate feature annotations shown in this document.]
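Description:
pNESx2-EGFP-C1-PABDx2-Spo20 is a mammalian expression plasmid built on the pEGFP-C1 backbone that encodes a genetically encoded fluorescent biosensor for phosphatidic acid (PA). It replicates in E. coli from a high-copy ColE1/pUC-type origin and also carries an f1 phage origin. A single NeoR/KanR (Tn5 aminoglycoside phosphotransferase) gene serves both hosts. The bacterial bla-type promoter drives it for kanamycin selection, and the adjacent SV40 enhancer/early promoter, paired with an HSV TK polyadenylation signal, drives it for G418 selection in mammalian cells.

The payload is transcribed from the human CMV immediate-early enhancer and promoter and terminated by the SV40 poly(A) signal. According to the record, the open reading frame begins with two copies of a nuclear export signal taken from Xenopus laevis map2k1 (residues 32–44), separated by a short GGSG linker. These are followed by EGFP and then, after a short linker derived from the multiple cloning site, a tandem dimer of the PA-binding domain of the budding yeast protein Spo20 (amino acids 51–91; 246 bp insert, assembled by Gibson cloning). The automated feature table annotates EGFP and the regulatory elements but not the NES repeats or the Spo20 segments, which presumably lie in the unannotated stretches flanking EGFP. The small SV40 large T, ble and bGH poly(A) fragment calls appear to be partial matches in backbone sequence rather than functional parts.

Duplicating the PA-binding domain is a common way to strengthen lipid binding, and the stated role of the two export signals is to aid nuclear export of the probe. The construct is used for live-cell imaging of PA distribution and production in transfected mammalian cells.
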