Features (pLannotate 1.2.2; 14 found; start..end, strand, type, name):
     61..364     +  enhancer       CMV enhancer: human cytomegalovirus immediate early enhancer
    365..568     +  promoter       CMV promoter: human cytomegalovirus (CMV) immediate early promoter
    721..1437    +  CDS            EGFP: EGFP is a basic (constitutively fluorescent) green fluorescent protein published in 1996, derived from Aequorea victoria. It is reported to be a rapidly-maturing weak dimer with moderate acid sensitivity.
   1438..1458    +  misc_feature   MCS (fragment): multiple cloning site
   1650..1811    +  CDS            LT_SV40 (fragment): Experimental evidence at protein level: Swiss-Prot protein existence level 1. Isoform 17kT antigen targets host RBL2 for degradation and promotes cell proliferation. Transactivates host cyclin A promoter through its J domain. From Simian virus 40 (SV40).
   1837..1958    +  polyA_signal   SV40 poly(A) signal: SV40 polyadenylation signal
   1992..2420    -  rep_origin     f1 ori (sequence partly withheld): f1 bacteriophage origin of replication; arrow indicates direction of (+) strand synthesis
   2447..2551    +  promoter       AmpR promoter: bla
   2553..2910    +  promoter       SV40 promoter: SV40 enhancer and early promoter
   2945..3739    +  CDS            NeoR/KanR: aminoglycoside phosphotransferase from Tn5; aph(3')-II (or nptII); confers resistance to neomycin, kanamycin, and G418 (Geneticin®)
   3760..3912    +  CDS            ble (fragment): BLE_KLEPN - Experimental evidence at protein level: Swiss-Prot protein existence level 1. Binding protein with a strong affinity to the bleomycin family of antibiotics. Binds to CL990; an antimitotic-antibiotic compound. From Klebsiella pneumoniae.
   3971..4018    +  polyA_signal   HSV TK poly(A) signal: herpes simplex virus thymidine kinase polyadenylation signal (Cole and Stacy, 1985)
   4109..4125    -  polyA_signal   bGH poly(A) signal (fragment): bovine growth hormone polyadenylation signal
   4347..4935    +  rep_origin     ori: high-copy-number ColE1/pMB1/pBR322/pUC origin of replication
>Addgene plasmid #220082 | pNESx2-EGFP-C1-PABDx2-Spo20 | addgene full sequence | sequence record 434081 | Addgene NGS Result
TAGTTATTAATAGTAATCAATTACGGGGTCATTAGTTCATAGCCCATATATGGAGTTCCGCGTTACATAA
CTTACGGTAAATGGCCCGCCTGGCTGACCGCCCAACGACCCCCGCCCATTGACGTCAATAATGACGTATG
TTCCCATAGTAACGCCAATAGGGACTTTCCATTGACGTCAATGGGTGGAGTATTTACGGTAAACTGCCCA
CTTGGCAGTACATCAAGTGTATCATATGCCAAGTACGCCCCCTATTGACGTCAATGACGGTAAATGGCCC
GCCTGGCATTATGCCCAGTACATGACCTTATGGGACTTTCCTACTTGGCAGTACATCTACGTATTAGTCA
TCGCTATTACCATGGTGATGCGGTTTTGGCAGTACATCAATGGGCGTGGATAGCGGTTTGACTCACGGGG
ATTTCCAAGTCTCCACCCCATTGACGTCAATGGGAGTTTGTTTTGGCACCAAAATCAACGGGACTTTCCA
AAATGTCGTAACAACTCCGCCCCATTGACGCAAATGGGCGGTAGGCGTGTACGGTGGGAGGTCTATATAA
GCAGAGCTGGTTTAGTGAACCGTCAGATCCGCTAGAATTCGCCACCATGGCTCTGCAGAAGAAGCTGGAA
GAACTGGAACTTGACGAGGCAGGCGGAAGCGGAATGGCTCTCCAGAAGAAACTCGAAGAACTCGAACTCG
ATGAAGCTCCCGTGGCCACCATGGTGAGCAAGGGCGAGGAGCTGTTCACCGGGGTGGTGCCCATCCTGGT
CGAGCTGGACGGCGACGTAAACGGCCACAAGTTCAGCGTGTCCGGCGAGGGCGAGGGCGATGCCACCTAC
GGCAAGCTGACCCTGAAGTTCATCTGCACCACCGGCAAGCTGCCCGTGCCCTGGCCCACCCTCGTGACCA
CCCTGACCTACGGCGTGCAGTGCTTCAGCCGCTACCCCGACCACATGAAGCAGCACGACTTCTTCAAGTC
CGCCATGCCCGAAGGCTACGTCCAGGAGCGCACCATCTTCTTCAAGGACGACGGCAACTACAAGACCCGC
GCCGAGGTGAAGTTCGAGGGCGACACCCTGGTGAACCGCATCGAGCTGAAGGGCATCGACTTCAAGGAGG
ACGGCAACATCCTGGGGCACAAGCTGGAGTACAACTACAACAGCCACAACGTCTATATCATGGCCGACAA
GCAGAAGAACGGCATCAAGGTGAACTTCAAGATCCGCCACAACATCGAGGACGGCAGCGTGCAGCTCGCC
GACCACTACCAGCAGAACACCCCCATCGGCGACGGCCCCGTGCTGCTGCCCGACAACCACTACCTGAGCA
CCCAGTCCGCCCTGAGCAAAGACCCCAACGAGAAGCGCGATCACATGGTCCTGCTGGAGTTCGTGACCGC
CGCCGGGATCACTCTCGGCATGGACGAGCTGTACAAGTCCGGACTCAGATCTCGAGCTATGGATAACTGT
AGTGGCAGCAGACGGAGAGACAGACTGCACGTAAAGCTGAAGTCACTGAGGAATAAAATTCACAAACAAT
TGCACCCTAATTGCAGATTTGACGATGCTACAAAAACGAGTATGGACAACTGTTCTGGGTCAAGACGCCG
GGATCGCCTTCACGTTAAATTGAAAAGTCTCCGGAATAAGATTCACAAGCAGCTGCACCCCAATTGTCGC
TTCGATGACGCGACGAAGACAAGCTAAGGATCCACCGGATCTAGATAACTGATCATAATCAGCCATACCA
CATTTGTAGAGGTTTTACTTGCTTTAAAAAACCTCCCACACCTCCCCCTGAACCTGAAACATAAAATGAA
TGCAATTGTTGTTGTTAACTTGTTTATTGCAGCTTATAATGGTTACAAATAAAGCAATAGCATCACAAAT
TTCACAAATAAAGCATTTTTTTCACTGCATTCTAGTTGTGGTTTGTCCAAACTCATCAATGTATCTTAAC
GCGTAAATTGTAAGCGTTAATATTTTGTTAAAATTCGCGTTAAATTTTTGTTAAATCAGCTCATTTTTTA
ACCAATAGGCCGAAATCGGCAAAATCCCTTATAAATCAAAAGAATAGACCGAGATAGGGT
[37 nt withheld, positions 2091-2127]
AAAGAACGTGGACTCCAACGTCAAAGG
[49 nt withheld, positions 2155-2203]
T
[91 nt withheld, positions 2205-2295]
G
[124 nt withheld, positions 2297-2420]
CAGGTGGCACTTTTCGGGGAAATGTGCGCGGAACCCCTATTTGTTTATTTTTCTAAATACATTCAAATAT
GTATCCGCTCATGAGACAATAACCCTGATAAATGCTTCAATAATATTGAAAAAGGAAGAGTCCTGAGGCG
GAAAGAACCAGCTGTGGAATGTGTGTCAGTTAGGGTGTGGAAAGTCCCCAGGCTCCCCAGCAGGCAGAAG
TATGCAAAGCATGCATCTCAATTAGTCAGCAACCAGGTGTGGAAAGTCCCCAGGCTCCCCAGCAGGCAGA
AGTATGCAAAGCATGCATCTCAATTAGTCAGCAACCATAGTCCCGCCCCTAACTCCGCCCATCCCGCCCC
TAACTCCGCCCAGTTCCGCCCATTCTCCGCCCCATGGCTGACTAATTTTTTTTATTTATGCAGAGGCCGA
GGCCGCCTCGGCCTCTGAGCTATTCCAGAAGTAGTGAGGAGGCTTTTTTGGAGGCCTAGGCTTTTGCAAA
GATCGATCAAGAGACAGGATGAGGATCGTTTCGCATGATTGAACAAGATGGATTGCACGCAGGTTCTCCG
GCCGCTTGGGTGGAGAGGCTATTCGGCTATGACTGGGCACAACAGACAATCGGCTGCTCTGATGCCGCCG
TGTTCCGGCTGTCAGCGCAGGGGCGCCCGGTTCTTTTTGTCAAGACCGACCTGTCCGGTGCCCTGAATGA
ACTGCAAGACGAGGCAGCGCGGCTATCGTGGCTGGCCACGACGGGCGTTCCTTGCGCAGCTGTGCTCGAC
GTTGTCACTGAAGCGGGAAGGGACTGGCTGCTATTGGGCGAAGTGCCGGGGCAGGATCTCCTGTCATCTC
ACCTTGCTCCTGCCGAGAAAGTATCCATCATGGCTGATGCAATGCGGCGGCTGCATACGCTTGATCCGGC
TACCTGCCCATTCGACCACCAAGCGAAACATCGCATCGAGCGAGCACGTACTCGGATGGAAGCCGGTCTT
GTCGATCAGGATGATCTGGACGAAGAGCATCAGGGGCTCGCGCCAGCCGAACTGTTCGCCAGGCTCAAGG
CGAGCATGCCCGACGGCGAGGATCTCGTCGTGACCCATGGCGATGCCTGCTTGCCGAATATCATGGTGGA
AAATGGCCGCTTTTCTGGATTCATCGACTGTGGCCGGCTGGGTGTGGCGGACCGCTATCAGGACATAGCG
TTGGCTACCCGTGATATTGCTGAAGAGCTTGGCGGCGAATGGGCTGACCGCTTCCTCGTGCTTTACGGTA
TCGCCGCTCCCGATTCGCAGCGCATCGCCTTCTATCGCCTTCTTGACGAGTTCTTCTGAGCGGGACTCTG
GGGTTCGAAATGACCGACCAAGCGACGCCCAACCTGCCATCACGAGATTTCGATTCCACCGCCGCCTTCT
ATGAAAGGTTGGGCTTCGGAATCGTTTTCCGGGACGCCGGCTGGATGATCCTCCAGCGCGGGGATCTCAT
GCTGGAGTTCTTCGCCCACCCTAGGGGGAGGCTAACTGAAACACGGAAGGAGACAATACCGGAAGGAACC
CGCGCTATGACGGCAATAAAAAGACAGAATAAAACGCACGGTGTTGGGTCGTTTGTTCATAAACGCGGGG
TTCGGTCCCAGGGCTGGCACTCTGTCGATACCCCACCGAGACCCCATTGGGGCCAATACGCCCGCGTTTC
TTCCTTTTCCCCACCCCACCCCCCAAGTTCGGGTGAAGGCCCAGGGCTCGCAGCCAACGTCGGGGCGGCA
GGCCCTGCCATAGCCTCAGGTTACTCATATATACTTTAGATTGATTTAAAACTTCATTTTTAATTTAAAA
GGATCTAGGTGAAGATCCTTTTTGATAATCTCATGACCAAAATCCCTTAACGTGAGTTTTCGTTCCACTG
AGCGTCAGACCCCGTAGAAAAGATCAAAGGATCTTCTTGAGATCCTTTTTTTCTGCGCGTAATCTGCTGC
TTGCAAACAAAAAAACCACCGCTACCAGCGGTGGTTTGTTTGCCGGATCAAGAGCTACCAACTCTTTTTC
CGAAGGTAACTGGCTTCAGCAGAGCGCAGATACCAAATACTGTTCTTCTAGTGTAGCCGTAGTTAGGCCA
CCACTTCAAGAACTCTGTAGCACCGCCTACATACCTCGCTCTGCTAATCCTGTTACCAGTGGCTGCTGCC
AGTGGCGATAAGTCGTGTCTTACCGGGTTGGACTCAAGACGATAGTTACCGGATAAGGCGCAGCGGTCGG
GCTGAACGGGGGGTTCGTGCACACAGCCCAGCTTGGAGCGAACGACCTACACCGAACTGAGATACCTACA
GCGTGAGCTATGAGAAAGCGCCACGCTTCCCGAAGGGAGAAAGGCGGACAGGTATCCGGTAAGCGGCAGG
GTCGGAACAGGAGAGCGCACGAGGGAGCTTCCAGGGGGAAACGCCTGGTATCTTTATAGTCCTGTCGGGT
TTCGCCACCTCTGACTTGAGCGTCGATTTTTGTGATGCTCGTCAGGGGGGCGGAGCCTATGGAAAAACGC
CAGCAACGCGGCCTTTTTACGGTTCCTGGCCTTTTGCTGGCCTTTTGCTCACATGTTCTTTCCTGCGTTA
TCCCCTGATTCTGTGGATAACCGTATTACCGCCATGCAT
